>Addgene plasmid #235967 | pME_G_0_5-6_011_OC3'6 | addgene full sequence | sequence record 471534 | Addgene NGS Result
GGACTATAAAGATACCAGGCGTTTCCCCCTGGAAGCTCCCTCGTGCGCTCTCCTGTTCCGACCCTGCCGC
TTACCGGATACCTGTCCGCCTTTCTCCCTTCGGGAAGCGTGGCGCTTTCTCATAGCTCACGCTGTAGGTA
TCTCAGTTCGGTGTAGGTCGTTCGCTCCAAGCTGGGCTGTGTGCACGAACCCCCCGTTCAGCCCGACCGC
TGCGCCTTATCCGGTAACTATCGTCTTGAGTCCAACCCGGTAAGACACGACTTATCGCCACTGGCAGCAG
CCACTGGTAACAGGATTAGCAGAGCGAGGTATGTAGGCGGTGCTACAGAGTTCTTGAAGTGGTGGCCTAA
CTACGGCTACACTAGAAGAACAGTATTTGGTATCTGCGCTCTGCTGAAGCCAGTTACCTTCGGAAAAAGA
GTTGGTAGCTCTTGATCCGGCAAACAAACCACCGCTGGTAGCGGTGGTTTTTTTGTTTGCAAGCAGCAGA
TTACGCGCAGAAAAAAAGGATCTCAAGAAGATCCTTTGATCTTTTCTACGGGGTCTGACGCTCAGTGGAA
CGAAAACTCACGTTAAGGGATTTTGGTCATGAGATTATCAAAAAGGATCTTCACCTAGATCCTTTTAAAT
TAAAAATGAAGTTTTAAATCAATCTAAAGTATATATGAGTAAACTTGGTCTGACAGCTCGAGGCTTGGAT
TCTCACCAATAAAAAACGCCCGGCGGCAACCGAGCGTTCTGAACAAATCCAGATGGAGTTCTGAGGTCAT
TACTGGATCTATCAACAGGAGTCCAAGCGAGCTCGATATCAAATTACGCCCCGCCCTGCCACTCGTCGCA
GTACTGTTGTAATTCATTAAGCATTCTGCCGACATGGAAGCCATCACAAACGGCATGATGAACCTGAATC
GCCAGCGGCATCAGCACCTTGTCGCCTTGCGTATAATATTTGCCCATGGTGAAAACGGGGGCGAAGAAGT
TGTCCATATTGGCCACGTTTAAATCAAAACTGGTGAAACTCACCCAGGGATTGGCTGATACGAAAAACAT
ATTCTCAATAAACCCTTTAGGGAAATAGGCCAGGTTTTCACCGTAACACGCCACATCTTGCGAATATATG
TGTAGAAACTGCCGGAAATCGTCGTGGTATTCACTCCAGAGTGATGAAAACGTTTCAGTTTGCTCATGGA
AAACGGTGTAACAAGGGTGAACACTATCCCATATCACCAGCTCACCGTCTTTCATTGCCATACGAAATTC
CGGATGAGCATTCATCAGGCGGGCAAGAATGTGAATAAAGGCCGGATAAAACTTGTGCTTATTTTTCTTT
ACGGTCTTTAAAAAGGCCGTAATATCCAGCTGAACGGTCTGGTTATAGGTACATTGAGCAACTGACTGAA
ATGCCTCAAAATGTTCTTTACGATGCCATTGGGATATATCAACGGTGGTATATCCAGTGATTTTTTTCTC
CATTTTAGCTTCCTTAGCTCCTGAAAATCTCGATAACTCAAAAAATACGCCCGGTAGTGATCTTATTTCA
TTATGGTGAAAGTTGGAACCTCTTACGTGCCCGATCAACTCGAGTGCCACCTGACGTCTAAGAAACCATT
ATTATCATGACATTAACCTATAAAAATAGGCGTATCACGAGGCAGAATTTCAGATAAAAAAAATCCTTAG
CTTTCGCTAAGGATGATTTCTGGAATTCGCGGCCGCTTCTAGAGCGATGAGTGGTCTCGGCTTAACGGCG
GAGACGAGACTGAGACCACTCATCGCGACTAGTAGCGGCCGCTGCAGTCCGGCAAAAAAGGGCAAGGTGT
CACCACCCTGCCCTTTTTCTTTAAAACCGAAAAGATTACTTCGCGTTATGCAGGCTTCCTCGCTCACTGA
CTCGCTGCGCTCGGTCGTTCGGCTGCGGCGAGCGGTATCAGCTCACTCAAAGGCGGTAATACGGTTATCC
ACAGAATCAGGGGATAACGCAGGAAAGAACATGTGAGCAAAAGGCCAGCAAAAGGCCAGGAACCGTAAAA
AGGCCGCGTTGCTGGCGTTTTTCCACAGGCTCCGCCCCCCTGACGAGCATCACAAAAATCGACGCTCAAG
TCAGAGGTGGCGAAACCCGACA
Features (pLannotate 1.2.2; 8 found; start..end, strand, type, name):
    699..793     -  terminator     lambda t0 terminator: transcription terminator from phage lambda
    817..1473    -  CDS            cat: CAT_ECOLX - Experimental evidence at protein level: Swiss-Prot protein existence level 1. This enzyme is an effector of chloramphenicol resistance in bacteria. From Escherichia coli. This protein is used as a marker in many commonly used cloning vectors, such as pACYC184.
   1474..1571    -  promoter       cat promoter: promoter of the E. coli cat gene encoding chloramphenicol acetyltransferase
   1657..1700    -  terminator     bacterial terminator: putative bacterial transcription terminator
   1703..1724    +  misc_feature   BioBrick prefix: BioBrick prefix for parts that do not start with "ATG"
   1778..1797    +  misc_feature   BioBrick suffix: universal suffix for all parts
   1798..1855    +  terminator     his operon terminator: This putative transcriptin terminator from the E. coli his operon has a 2-bp deletion introduced during synthesis. Its efficiency has not been determined.
   2050..516     -  rep_origin     ori (across the origin): high-copy-number ColE1/pMB1/pBR322/pUC origin of replication
