[The description below was written by a language model from this plasmid's Addgene catalogue record and pLannotate feature annotations shown in this document.]
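Description:
pME_G_0_5-6_011_OC3'6 is a small (about 2.1 kb) level-0 part plasmid from a modular cloning toolkit developed for synthetic biology in the Chlamydomonas chloroplast. It is built on the pME_Cp_UAV_GFP acceptor backbone. The backbone name suggests a universal acceptor with a GFP placeholder, but no GFP feature is annotated in the sequenced plasmid, which would fit replacement of such a placeholder by the part. The plasmid is maintained in E. coli through a high-copy ColE1/pUC-type origin of replication. Selection is with chloramphenicol, conferred by the cat (chloramphenicol acetyltransferase) gene expressed from its native promoter and followed by the phage lambda t0 terminator.

The payload is a 21 bp synthetic sequence, OC3'6, described as 3' Operon Connector 6 for the M2 position. It was inserted using BsaI sites that were destroyed during cloning, which is typical of Golden Gate-style assembly of part plasmids. In the feature table, the short interval between the annotated BioBrick prefix and suffix corresponds to the position of the insert, although the connector itself is too short and novel to be annotated. This cloning region is flanked by a putative bacterial terminator upstream and the his operon terminator downstream, which insulate it from read-through transcription from the backbone. The connector carries no promoter, coding sequence or reporter of its own.

The plasmid serves as a donor of a standardised linker element, which is combined with other toolkit parts in hierarchical assemblies to join genes into operons. The record does not state the exact overhangs or how the connector functions mechanistically.
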