Addgene plasmid #235967: pME_G_0_5-6_011_OC3'6
Purpose: 3' Operon Connector 6 in the M2 position used to construct operons
Depositing lab: Tobias Erb. Depositing organization: Max Planck Institute for Terrestrial Microbiology. Publication: A modular high-throughput approach for advancing synthetic biology in the chloroplast of Chlamydomonas. Inckemann RM, Chotel T, Burgis M, Brinkmann CK, Andreas L, Baumann J, Sharma P, Klose M, Barrett J, Ries F, Paczia N, Glatter T, Mackinder LCM, Willmund F, Erb TJ. Nat Plants. 2025 Nov;11(11):2332-2349. doi: 10.1038/s41477-025-02126-2. Epub 2025 Nov 3. PubMed 41184475.
Backbone
  Vector backbone: pME_Cp_UAV_GFP
  Backbone size w/o insert (bp): 2101
  Vector type: Synthetic Biology
Growth in bacteria
  Bacterial resistance: Chloramphenicol, 25 μg/mL
  Growth temperature: 37°C
  Growth strain: DH5alpha
  Copy number: High Copy
Gene/Insert
  Gene/Insert name: OC3'6
  Species: Synthetic
  Insert size (bp): 21
  Cloning method: Restriction Enzyme; 5′ cloning site BsaI (destroyed during cloning); 3′ cloning site BsaI (destroyed during cloning)
  Sequencing primers: 5′ CGTATCACGAGGCAGAATTTC; 3′ CCTGCATAACGCGAAGTAATC
Terms and licenses: Academic/Nonprofit Terms; Industry Terms: Not Available to Industry
Depositor comments: Please visit https://doi.org/10.1101/2024.05.08.593163 for bioRxiv preprint.
How to cite: pME_G_0_5-6_011_OC3'6 was a gift from Tobias Erb (Addgene plasmid # 235967 ; http://n2t.net/addgene:235967 ; RRID:Addgene_235967)
